>Addgene plasmid #164168 | pAC-mWasabi-G4 | addgene full sequence | sequence record 323963 | Addgene NGS Result
GAGCGAGCGCGCAGAGAGGGAGTGGCCAACTCCATCACTAGGGGTTCCTATCGATATCAAGCTTTAATAG
TAATCAATTACGGGGTCATTAGTTCATAGCCCATATATGGAGTTCCGCGTTACATAACTTACGGTAAATG
GCCCGCCTGGCTGACCGCCCAACGACCCCCGCCCATTGACGTCAATAATGACGTATGTTCCCATAGTAAC
GCCAATAGGGACTTTCCATTGACGTCAATGGGTGGAGTATTTACGGTAAACTGCCCACTTGGCAGTACAT
CAAGTGTATCATATGCCAAGTACGCCCCCTATTGACGTCAATGACGGTAAATGGCCCGCCTGGCATTATG
CCCAGTACATGACCTTATGGGACTTTCCTACTTGGCAGTACATCTACGTATTAGTCATCGCTATTACCAT
GGTGATGCGGTTTTGGCAGTACATCAATGGGCGTGGATAGCGGTTTGACTCACGGGGATTTCCAAGTCTC
CACCCCATTGACGTCAATGGGAGTTTGTTTTGGCACCAAAATCAACGGGACTTTCCAAAATGTCGTAACA
ACTCCGCCCCATTGACGCAAATGGGCGGTAGGCGTGTACGGTGGGAGGTCTATATAAGCAGAGCTGGTTT
AGTGGATATCCTTAAGGGCCCAGCCGGCCCGAATCCCGGCCGGGAACGGTGCATTGGAACGCGGATTCCC
CGTGCCAAGAGTGACGTAAGTACCGCCTATAGAGTCTATAGGCCCACAAAAAATGCTTTCTTCTTTTAAT
ATACTTTTTTGTTTATCTTATTTCTAATACTTTCCCTAATCTCTTTCTTTCAGGGCAATAATGATACAAT
GTATCATGCCTCTTTGCACCATTCTAAAGAATAACAGTGATAATTTCTGGGTTAAGGCAATAGCAATATT
TCTGCATATAAATATTTCTGCATATAAATTGTAACTGATGTAAGAGGTTTCATATTGCTAATAGCAGCTA
CAATCCAGCTACCATTCTGCTTTTATTTTATGGTTGGGATAAGGCTGGATTATTCTGAGTCCAAGCTAGG
CCCTTTTGCTAATCATGTTCATACCTCTTATCTTCCTCCCACAGCTCCTGGGCAACGTGCTGGTCTGTGT
GCTGGCCCATCACTTTGGCAAAGAATTGGGATTCGCGAATTGTGCTGTCTCATCATTTTGGCAAAGCTAG
CCTACCGGTCGCCACCATGGTGAGCAAGGGCGAGGAGACCACAATGGGCGTAATCAAGCCCGACATGAAG
ATCAAGCTGAAGATGGAGGGCAACGTGAATGGCCACGCCTTCGTGATCGAGGGCGAGGGCGAGGGCAAGC
CCTACGACGGCACCAACACCATCAACCTGGAGGTGAAGGAGGGAGCCCCCCTGCCCTTCTCCTACGACAT
TCTGACCACCGCGTTCAGTTACGGCAACAGGGCCTTCACCAAGTACCCCGACGACATCCCCAACTACTTC
AAGCAGTCCTTCCCCGAGGGCTACTCTTGGGAGCGCACCATGACCTTCGAGGACAAGGGCATCGTGAAGG
TGAAGTCCGACATCTCCATGGAGGAGGACTCCTTCATCTACGAGATACACCTCAAGGGCGAGAACTTCCC
CCCCAACGGCCCCGTGATGCAGAAGGAGACCACCGGCTGGGACGCCTCCACCGAGAGGATGTACGTGCGC
GACGGCGTGCTGAAGGGCGACGTCAAGATGAAGCTGCTGCTGGAGGGCGGCGGCCACCACCGCGTTGACT
TCAAGACCATCTACAGGGCCAAGAAGGCGGTGAAGCTGCCCGACTATCACTTTGTGGACCACCGCATCGA
GATCCTGAACCACGACAAGGACTACAACAAGGTGACCGTTTACGAGATCGCCGTGGCCCGCAACTCCACC
GACGGCATGGACGAGCTGTACAAGTCCGGACTCACCGGTGGAGGCGGTTCAGGCGGAGGTGGCTCTGGCG
GTGGCGGATCGAGATCTCGAGCTCAAGCTTCGAATTCTGCAGTCGACGGTACCGCGGGCCCGGGATCCAC
CGGATCTAGATAACTGATCAACTCCTCAGGTGCAGGCTGCCTATCACGGGTGGCATCCCTGTGACCCCTC
CCCAGTGCCTCTCCTGGCCCTGGAAGTTGCCACTCCAGTGCCCACCAGCCTTGTCCTAATAAAATTAAGT
TGCATCATTTTGTCTGACTAGGTGTCCTTCTATAATATTATGGGGTGGAGGGGGGTGGTATGGAGCAAGG
GGCAAGTTGGGAAGACAACCTGTAGGGCCTGCGGGGTCTATTGGGAACCAAGCTGGAGTGCAGTGGCACA
ATCTTGGCTCACTGCAATCTCCGCCTCCTGGGTTCAAGCGATTCTCCTGCCTCAGCCTCCCGAGTTGTTG
GGATTCCAGGCATGCATGACCAGGCTCAGCTAATTTTTGTTTTTTTGGTAGAGACGGGGTTTCACCATAT
TGGCCAGGCTGGTCTCCAACTCCTAATCTCAGGTGATCTACCCACCTTGGCCTCCCAAATTGCTGGGATT
ACAGGCGTGAACCACTGCTCCCTTCCCTGTCCTTATCGATAGATCTAGGAACCCCTAGTGATGGAGTTGG
CCACTCCCTCTCTGCGCGCTCGCTCGCTCACTGAGGCCGGGCGACCAAAGGTCGCCCGACGCCCGGGCTT
TGCCCGGGCGGCCTCAGTGAGCGAGCGAGCGCGCAGCTGCCTGCAGGCAGCTTGGCACTGGCCGTCGTTT
TACAACGTCGTGACTGGGAAAACCCTGGCGTTACCCAACTTAATCGCCTTGCAGCACATCCCCCTTTCGC
CAGCTGGCGTAATAGCGAAGAGGCCCGCACCGATCGCCCTTCCCAACAGTTGCGCAGCCTGAATGGCGAA
TGGCGCCTGATGCGGTATTTTCTCCTTACGCATCTGTGCGGTATTTCACACCGCATA
[142 nt withheld, positions 2928-3069]
C
[141 nt withheld, positions 3071-3211]
CCTTTGACGTTGGAGTCCACGTTCTTT
[37 nt withheld, positions 3239-3275]
ACCCTATCTCGGGCTATTCTTTTGATTTATAAGGGATTTTGCCGATTTCGGCCTATTGGTTAAAAAATGA
GCTGATTTAACAAAAATTTAACGCGAATTTTAACAAAATATTAACGTTTACAATTTTATGGTGCACTCTC
AGTACAATCTGCTCTGATGCCGCATAGTTAAGCCAGCCCCGACACCCGCCAACACCCGCTGACGCGCCCT
GACGGGCTTGTCTGCTCCCGGCATCCGCTTACAGACAAGCTGTGACCGTCTCCGGGAGCTGCATGTGTCA
GAGGTTTTCACCGTCATCACCGAAACGCGCGAGACGAAAGGGCCTCGTGATACGCCTATTTTTATAGGTT
AATGTCATGATAATAATGGTTTCTTAGACGTCAGGTGGCACTTTTCGGGGAAATGTGCGCGGAACCCCTA
TTTGTTTATTTTTCTAAATACATTCAAATATGTATCCGCTCATGAGACAATAACCCTGATAAATGCTTCA
ATAATATTGAAAAAGGAAGAGTATGAGTATTCAACATTTCCGTGTCGCCCTTATTCCCTTTTTTGCGGCA
TTTTGCCTTCCTGTTTTTGCTCACCCAGAAACGCTGGTGAAAGTAAAAGATGCTGAAGATCAGTTGGGTG
CACGAGTGGGTTACATCGAACTGGATCTCAACAGCGGTAAGATCCTTGAGAGTTTTCGCCCCGAAGAACG
TTTTCCAATGATGAGCACTTTTAAAGTTCTGCTATGTGGCGCGGTATTATCCCGTATTGACGCCGGGCAA
GAGCAACTCGGTCGCCGCATACACTATTCTCAGAATGACTTGGTTGAGTACTCACCAGTCACAGAAAAGC
ATCTTACGGATGGCATGACAGTAAGAGAATTATGCAGTGCTGCCATAACCATGAGTGATAACACTGCGGC
CAACTTACTTCTGACAACGATCGGAGGACCGAAGGAGCTAACCGCTTTTTTGCACAACATGGGGGATCAT
GTAACTCGCCTTGATCGTTGGGAACCGGAGCTGAATGAAGCCATACCAAACGACGAGCGTGACACCACGA
TGCCTGTAGCAATGGCAACAACGTTGCGCAAACTATTAACTGGCGAACTACTTACTCTAGCTTCCCGGCA
ACAATTAATAGACTGGATGGAGGCGGATAAAGTTGCAGGACCACTTCTGCGCTCGGCCCTTCCGGCTGGC
TGGTTTATTGCTGATAAATCTGGAGCCGGTGAGCGTGGGTCTCGCGGTATCATTGCAGCACTGGGGCCAG
ATGGTAAGCCCTCCCGTATCGTAGTTATCTACACGACGGGGAGTCAGGCAACTATGGATGAACGAAATAG
ACAGATCGCTGAGATAGGTGCCTCACTGATTAAGCATTGGTAACTGTCAGACCAAGTTTACTCATATATA
CTTTAGATTGATTTAAAACTTCATTTTTAATTTAAAAGGATCTAGGTGAAGATCCTTTTTGATAATCTCA
TGACCAAAATCCCTTAACGTGAGTTTTCGTTCCACTGAGCGTCAGACCCCGTAGAAAAGATCAAAGGATC
TTCTTGAGATCCTTTTTTTCTGCGCGTAATCTGCTGCTTGCAAACAAAAAAACCACCGCTACCAGCGGTG
GTTTGTTTGCCGGATCAAGAGCTACCAACTCTTTTTCCGAAGGTAACTGGCTTCAGCAGAGCGCAGATAC
CAAATACTGTTCTTCTAGTGTAGCCGTAGTTAGGCCACCACTTCAAGAACTCTGTAGCACCGCCTACATA
CCTCGCTCTGCTAATCCTGTTACCAGTGGCTGCTGCCAGTGGCGATAAGTCGTGTCTTACCGGGTTGGAC
TCAAGACGATAGTTACCGGATAAGGCGCAGCGGTCGGGCTGAACGGGGGGTTCGTGCACACAGCCCAGCT
TGGAGCGAACGACCTACACCGAACTGAGATACCTACAGCGTGAGCTATGAGAAAGCGCCACGCTTCCCGA
AGGGAGAAAGGCGGACAGGTATCCGGTAAGCGGCAGGGTCGGAACAGGAGAGCGCACGAGGGAGCTTCCA
GGGGGAAACGCCTGGTATCTTTATAGTCCTGTCGGGTTTCGCCACCTCTGACTTGAGCGTCGATTTTTGT
GATGCTCGTCAGGGGGGCGGAGCCTATGGAAAAACGCCAGCAACGCGGCCTTTTTACGGTTCCTGGCCTT
TTGCTGGCCTTTTGCTCACATGTTCTTTCCTGCGTTATCCCCTGATTCTGTGGATAACCGTATTACCGCC
TTTGAGTGAGCTGATACCGCTCGCCGCAGCCGAACGACCGAGCGCAGCGAGTCAGTGAGCGAGGAAGCGG
AAGAGCGCCCAATACGCAAACCGCCTCTCCCCGCGCGTTGGCCGATTCATTAATGCAGCTGGCACGACAG
GTTTCCCGACTGGAAAGCGGGCAGTGAGCGCAACGCAATTAATGTGAGTTAGCTCACTCATTAGGCACCC
CAGGCTTTACACTTTATGCTTCCGGCTCGTATGTTGTGTGGAATTGTGAGCGGATAACAATTTCACACAG
GAAACAGCTATGACCATGATTACGAATTGCCTGCAGGCAGCTGCGCGCTCGCTCGCTCACTGAGGCCGCC
CGGGCAAAGCCCGGGCGTCGGGCGACCTTTGGTCGCCCGGCCTCAGTGAGC
Features (pLannotate 1.2.2; 22 found; start..end, strand, type, name):
    118..421     +  enhancer       CMV enhancer: human cytomegalovirus immediate early enhancer
    422..625     +  promoter       CMV promoter: human cytomegalovirus (CMV) immediate early promoter
    716..743     +  intron         CMV intron (fragment): modified intron A from human cytomegalovirus (CMV)
    748..1094    +  intron         β-globin intron (fragment): internally truncated intron from human β-globin
   1098..1145    +  CDS            HBB (fragment): HBB_COLGU - Experimental evidence at transcript level: Swiss-Prot protein existence level 2. Involved in oxygen transport from the lung to the various peripheral tissues. From Colobus guereza (Mantled guereza) (Eastern black-and-white colobus monkey).
   1207..1914    +  CDS            mWasabi: mWasabi is a basic (constitutively fluorescent) green fluorescent protein published in 2008, derived from Clavularia sp.. It has high acid sensitivity.
   1972..2028    +  misc_feature   MCS: multiple cloning site
   2078..2554    +  polyA_signal   hGH poly(A) signal: human growth hormone polyadenylation signal
   2567..2707    +  repeat_region  AAV2 ITR: inverted terminal repeat of adeno-associated virus serotype 2 inverted
   2716..2870    +  CDS            lacZα (fragment): LacZα fragment of β-galactosidase; lacZ fragment
   2876..2927    -  misc_feature   bom (fragment): basis of mobility region from pBR322
   2946..3326    +  rep_origin     M13 ori (sequence partly withheld): M13 bacteriophage origin of replication; arrow indicates direction of (+) strand synthesis
   3402..3451    -  misc_feature   bom (fragment): basis of mobility region from pBR322
   3553..3588    -  CDS            rop (fragment): Rop protein, which maintains plasmids at low copy number; rop
   3683..3787    +  promoter       AmpR promoter: bla
   3788..4648    +  CDS            AmpR: β-lactamase; bla; confers resistance to ampicillin, carbenicillin, and related antibiotics
   4819..5407    +  rep_origin     ori: high-copy-number ColE1/pMB1/pBR322/pUC origin of replication
   5590..5682    +  CDS            lacI (fragment): lac repressor; lacI; The lac repressor binds to the lac operator to inhibit transcription in E. coli. This inhibition can be relieved by adding lactose or isopropyl-β-D-thiogalactopyranoside (IPTG).
   5695..5716    +  protein_bind   CAP binding site: CAP binding activates transcription in the presence of cAMP. E. coli catabolite activator protein
   5731..5761    +  promoter       lac promoter: promoter for the E. coli lac operon
   5769..5785    +  protein_bind   lac operator: The lac repressor binds to the lac operator to inhibit transcription in E. coli. This inhibition can be relieved by adding lactose or isopropyl-β-D-thiogalactopyranoside (IPTG). lac repressor encoded by lacI
   5825..49      -  repeat_region  AAV2 ITR (across the origin): inverted terminal repeat of adeno-associated virus serotype 2 inverted
