[The description below was written by a language model from this plasmid's Addgene catalogue record and pLannotate feature annotations shown in this document.]
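Description:
pAC-mWasabi-G4 is an AAV transfer plasmid and mammalian expression vector built on the pAAV-CMV backbone (total size 5,916 bp). It is intended as a basic vector for expressing the green fluorescent protein mWasabi, alone or fused to a protein of interest. It is maintained in E. coli through a high-copy ColE1/pUC-type origin and selected with ampicillin via the β-lactamase gene. An M13 phage origin and remnants of lac, rop and bom sequences are also annotated in the bacterial backbone; these appear to be carry-over from the parental vector rather than functional parts of the design.

The expression cassette lies between two AAV2 inverted terminal repeats, the cis elements needed for replication and packaging of the intervening DNA into recombinant AAV particles when helper functions are supplied. Within the ITRs, the human CMV immediate-early enhancer and promoter drive transcription through a chimeric intron region annotated as CMV intron A and truncated human β-globin intron fragments, followed by a short β-globin exon fragment. This type of arrangement is commonly used to improve mRNA processing and expression. The 708 bp synthetic mWasabi coding sequence, a constitutively fluorescent green protein derived from Clavularia, follows. Downstream of it sits a multiple cloning site, so a gene can be inserted at the C-terminal side of mWasabi, and the cassette ends with the human growth hormone polyadenylation signal. The "G4" in the name is not explained in the record.

The associated publication concerns two-colour in-resin correlative light and electron microscopy of Epon-embedded cells using osmium-resistant fluorescent proteins, which suggests the vector is used to make mWasabi-tagged markers for that application, by transfection or AAV delivery.
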