Addgene plasmid #164168: pAC-mWasabi-G4
Purpose: Expresses mWasabi under the control of CMV promoter, basic vector for AAV, pAAV-CMV backbone, multiclonig site at C terminal
Depositing lab: Isei Tanida. Depositing organization: Juntendo University. Publication: Two-color in-resin CLEM of Epon-embedded cells using osmium resistant green and red fluorescent proteins. Tanida I, Furuta Y, Yamaguchi J, Kakuta S, Oliva Trejo JA, Uchiyama Y. Sci Rep. 2020 Dec 14;10(1):21871. doi: 10.1038/s41598-020-78879-x. PubMed 33318540.
Backbone
  Vector backbone: pAAV-CMV
  Backbone size w/o insert (bp): 5051
  Total vector size (bp): 5916
  Vector type: Mammalian Expression, AAV
Growth in bacteria
  Bacterial resistance: Ampicillin, 100 μg/mL
  Growth temperature: 37°C
  Growth strain: NEB Stable
  Copy number: High Copy
Gene/Insert
  Gene/Insert name: mWasabi
  Species: Synthetic
  Insert size (bp): 708
  Promoter: CMV
  Cloning method: Gibson Cloning
  Sequencing primers: 5′ GTGCTGTCTCATCATTTTGGCAAA; 3′ GATAGGCAGCCTGCACCTGAGGAGT
Terms and licenses: Academic/Nonprofit Terms; Industry Terms: Not Available to Industry
How to cite: pAC-mWasabi-G4 was a gift from Isei Tanida (Addgene plasmid # 164168 ; http://n2t.net/addgene:164168 ; RRID:Addgene_164168)
